Addgene plasmid #156808: pD649-HAsp-CD4-Fc(DAPA)-AviTag-6xHis
Purpose: Mammalian expression of cell-surface protein extracellular domain fused to Fc(DAPA)-Avi-6xHis. Protein is secreted from cells.
Depositing lab: Chris Garcia. Depositing organization: Stanford University. Publication: A Human IgSF Cell-Surface Interactome Reveals a Complex Network of Protein-Protein Interactions. Wojtowicz WM, Vielmetter J, Fernandes RA, Siepe DH, Eastman CL, Chisholm GB, Cox S, Klock H, Anderson PW, Rue SM, Miller JJ, Glaser SM, Bragstad ML, Vance J, Lam AW, Lesley SA, Zinn K, Garcia KC. Cell. 2020 Aug 20;182(4):1027-1043.e17. doi: 10.1016/j.cell.2020.07.025. PubMed 32822567.
Backbone
  Vector backbone: pD649
  Backbone size w/o insert (bp): 6106
  Vector type: Mammalian Expression
Growth in bacteria
  Bacterial resistance: Ampicillin, 100 μg/mL
  Growth temperature: 37°C
  Growth strain: DH5alpha
  Copy number: High Copy
Gene/Insert
  Gene/Insert name: CD4
  Species: H. sapiens (human)
  Insert size (bp): 1113
  Mutation: Fc region of human IgG contains D265A and P329A mutations (DAPA)
  Entrez Gene: CD4 (a.k.a. CD4mut, IMD79, Leu-3, OKT4D, T4)
  Promoter: CMV/SP6
  Tag / fusion protein: Fc(DAPA)-AviTag-6xHis (C terminal on backbone)
  Cloning method: Restriction Enzyme; 5′ cloning site GCGGCCGC (not destroyed); 3′ cloning site GGCGCGCC (not destroyed)
  Sequencing primers: 5′ ATTTAGGTGACACTATAG; 3′ CACGTACCAGTTGAACTTCACC
Resource information
  A portion of this plasmid was derived from a plasmid made by: synthesis by ThermoFisher
Terms and licenses: Academic/Nonprofit Terms; Industry Terms: Not Available to Industry
Depositor comments: Some plasmids in this collection may have an IS4-like element ISVsa5 family transposase upstream of the CMV promoter.
How to cite: pD649-HAsp-CD4-Fc(DAPA)-AviTag-6xHis was a gift from Chris Garcia (Addgene plasmid # 156808 ; http://n2t.net/addgene:156808 ; RRID:Addgene_156808)
