[The description below was written by a language model from this plasmid's Addgene catalogue record and pLannotate feature annotations shown in this document.]
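Description:
pD649-HAsp-CD4-Fc(DAPA)-AviTag-6xHis is a 7.2 kb mammalian expression plasmid built on the pD649 backbone for producing a secreted, soluble form of the human CD4 extracellular domain. It is maintained in E. coli at high copy through a ColE1/pUC-type origin and selected with ampicillin via an intact β-lactamase gene. The feature table also shows an SV40 early promoter/EM7 promoter cassette driving a puromycin N-acetyltransferase coding sequence followed by an SV40 poly(A) signal, which could in principle support puromycin selection in mammalian cells, although the record does not describe that use. Short matches to KanR, lacZα, ble, f1 ori and the rrnB terminator are fragments only, most likely non-functional backbone remnants.

The expression unit consists of the CMV enhancer and immediate-early promoter, a fragment of CMV intron A, and an SP6 promoter that also serves as a sequencing primer site. Next comes an N-terminal secretion leader, named HAsp in the plasmid title and partially matched by the annotation software to a mouse immunoglobulin heavy chain signal sequence. The CD4 ectodomain (about 1.1 kb, inserted between retained NotI and AscI sites) is fused in frame to a human IgG1 Fc carrying the D265A and P329A (DAPA) substitutions, which are generally used to reduce Fc effector binding. An AviTag for site-specific enzymatic biotinylation and a 6xHis tag for metal-affinity purification follow, though neither small tag is annotated in the table, and a bGH poly(A) signal ends the unit. The plasmid belongs to a collection made for a screen of protein–protein interactions among human immunoglobulin-superfamily cell-surface proteins. The depositor notes that some plasmids in the collection may carry an IS4-like transposase insertion upstream of the CMV promoter; none is annotated here.
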