Features (pLannotate 1.2.2; 21 found; start..end, strand, type, name):
    119..143     -  CDS            KanR (fragment): aminoglycoside phosphotransferase; aph(3')-Ia; confers resistance to kanamycin
    254..842     +  rep_origin     ori: high-copy-number ColE1/pMB1/pBR322/pUC origin of replication
   1067..1084    +  terminator     rrnB T2 terminator (fragment): transcription terminator T2 from the E. coli rrnB gene
   1109..1128    -  CDS            lacZα (fragment): LacZα fragment of β-galactosidase; lacZ fragment
   1584..1600    +  protein_bind   lac operator: The lac repressor binds to the lac operator to inhibit transcription in E. coli. This inhibition can be relieved by adding lactose or isopropyl-β-D-thiogalactopyranoside (IPTG). lac repressor encoded by lacI
   1843..2146    +  enhancer       CMV enhancer: human cytomegalovirus immediate early enhancer
   2147..2350    +  promoter       CMV promoter: human cytomegalovirus (CMV) immediate early promoter
   2486..2529    +  intron         CMV intron (fragment): modified intron A from human cytomegalovirus
   2581..2599    +  promoter       SP6 promoter: promoter for bacteriophage SP6 RNA polymerase
   2603..2640    +  CDS            IgH signal sequence (fragment): signal sequence from the mouse immunoglobulin heavy chain variable region
   2737..3867    +  CDS            CD4 (fragment) (sequence partly withheld): CD4_HUMAN - Experimental evidence at protein level: Swiss-Prot protein existence level 1. (Microbial infection) Primary receptor for human immunodeficiency virus-1 (HIV-1) (PubMed:2214026, PubMed:16331979, PubMed:9641677, PubMed:12089508). Down-regulated by HIV-1 Vpu (PubMed:17346169). Acts as a receptor for Human Herpes virus 7/HHV-7 (PubMed:7909607). From Homo sapiens (Human).
   3817..4554    +  CDS            IGHG1 (fragment): IGHG1_HUMAN - Experimental evidence at protein level: Swiss-Prot protein existence level 1. Constant region of immunoglobulin heavy chains. Immunoglobulins, also known as antibodies, are membrane-bound or secreted glycoproteins produced by B lymphocytes. In the recognition phase of humoral immunity, the membrane-bound immunoglobulins serve as receptors which, upon binding of a specific antigen, trigger the clonal expansion and differentiation of B lymphocytes into immunoglobulins- secreting plasma cells. Secreted immunoglobulins mediate the effector phase of humoral immunity, which results in
   4769..4880    +  polyA_signal   bGH poly(A) signal: bovine growth hormone polyadenylation signal
   4881..4989    +  rep_origin     f1 ori (fragment): f1 bacteriophage origin of replication; arrow indicates direction of (+) strand synthesis
   5003..5332    +  promoter       SV40 promoter: SV40 enhancer and early promoter
   5380..5427    +  promoter       EM7 promoter: synthetic bacterial promoter&nbsp
   5446..6045    +  CDS            PuroR (fragment): puromycin N-acetyltransferase; pac from Streptomyces; confers resistance to puromycin
   6055..6180    +  CDS            ble (fragment): BLE_KLEPN - Experimental evidence at protein level: Swiss-Prot protein existence level 1. Binding protein with a strong affinity to the bleomycin family of antibiotics. Binds to CL990; an antimitotic-antibiotic compound. From Klebsiella pneumoniae.
   6175..6296    +  polyA_signal   SV40 poly(A) signal: SV40 polyadenylation signal
   6349..7209    -  CDS            AmpR: β-lactamase; bla; confers resistance to ampicillin, carbenicillin, and related antibiotics
   7212..89      -  promoter       AmpR promoter (fragment) (across the origin): bla
>Addgene plasmid #156808 | pD649-HAsp-CD4-Fc(DAPA)-AviTag-6xHis | depositor full sequence | sequence record 302725 | Full Sequence
TTTCAATATTATTGAAGCATTTATCAGGGTTATTGTCTCATGAGCGGATACATATTTGAATGTATTTAGA
AAAATAAACAAATAGGGGTCAGTGTTACAACCAATTAACCAATTCTGAACATTATCGCGAGCCCATTTAT
ACCTGAATATGGCTCATAACACCCCTTGCTCATGACCAAAATCCCTTAACGTGAGTTACGCGCGCGTCGT
TCCACTGAGCGTCAGACCCCGTAGAAAAGATCAAAGGATCTTCTTGAGATCCTTTTTTTCTGCGCGTAAT
CTGCTGCTTGCAAACAAAAAAACCACCGCTACCAGCGGTGGTTTGTTTGCCGGATCAAGAGCTACCAACT
CTTTTTCCGAAGGTAACTGGCTTCAGCAGAGCGCAGATACCAAATACTGTTCTTCTAGTGTAGCCGTAGT
TAGCCCACCACTTCAAGAACTCTGTAGCACCGCCTACATACCTCGCTCTGCTAATCCTGTTACCAGTGGC
TGCTGCCAGTGGCGATAAGTCGTGTCTTACCGGGTTGGACTCAAGACGATAGTTACCGGATAAGGCGCAG
CGGTCGGGCTGAACGGGGGGTTCGTGCACACAGCCCAGCTTGGAGCGAACGACCTACACCGAACTGAGAT
ACCTACAGCGTGAGCTATGAGAAAGCGCCACGCTTCCCGAAGGGAGAAAGGCGGACAGGTATCCGGTAAG
CGGCAGGGTCGGAACAGGAGAGCGCACGAGGGAGCTTCCAGGGGGAAACGCCTGGTATCTTTATAGTCCT
GTCGGGTTTCGCCACCTCTGACTTGAGCGTCGATTTTTGTGATGCTCGTCAGGGGGGCGGAGCCTATGGA
AAAACGCCAGCAACGCGGCCTTTTTACGGTTCCTGGCCTTTTGCTGGCCTTTTGCTCACATGTTCTTTCC
TGCGTTATCCCCTGATTCTGTGGATAACCGTATTACCGCCTTTGAGTGAGCTGATACCGCTCGCCGCAGC
CGAACGACCGAGCGCAGCGAGTCAGTGAGCGAGGAAGCGGAAGGCGAGAGTAGGGAACTGCCAGGCATCA
AACTAAGCAGAAGGCCCCTGACGGATGGCCTTTTTGCGTTTCTACAAACTCTTTCTGTGTTGTAAAACGA
CGGCCAGTCTTAAGCTCGGGCCCCCTGGGCGGTTCTGATAACGAGTAATCGTTAATCCGCAAATAACGTA
AAAACCCGCTTCGGCGGGTTTTTTTATGGGGGGAGTTTAGGGAAAGAGCATTTGTCAGAATATTTAAGGG
CGCCTGTCACTTTGCTTGATATATGAGAATTATTTAACCTTATAAATGAGAAAAAAGCAACGCACTTTAA
ATAAGATACGTTGCTTTTTCGATTGATGAACACCTATAATTAAACTATTCATCTATTATTTATGATTTTT
TGTATATACAATATTTCTAGTTTGTTAAAGAGAATTAAGAAAATAAATCTCGAAAATAATAAAGGGAAAA
TCAGTTTTTGATATCAAAATTATACATGTCAACGATAATACAAAATATAATACAAACTATAAGATGTTAT
CAGTATTTATTATCATTTAGAATAAATTTTGTGTCGCCCTTAATTGTGAGCGGATAACAATTACGAGCTT
CATGCACAGTGGCGTTGACTCAATATTGGCCATTAGCCATATTATTCATTGGTTATATAGCATAAATCAA
TATTGGCTATTGGCCATTGCATACGTTGTATCTATATCATAATATGTACATTTATATTGGCTCATGTCCA
ATATGACCGCCATGTTGGCATTGATTATTGACTAGTTATTAATAGTAATCAATTACGGGGTCATTAGTTC
ATAGCCCATATATGGAGTTCCGCGTTACATAACTTACGGTAAATGGCCCGCCTGGCTGACCGCCCAACGA
CCCCCGCCCATTGACGTCAATAATGACGTATGTTCCCATAGTAACGCCAATAGGGACTTTCCATTGACGT
CAATGGGTGGAGTATTTACGGTAAACTGCCCACTTGGCAGTACATCAAGTGTATCATATGCCAAGTACGC
CCCCTATTGACGTCAATGACGGTAAATGGCCCGCCTGGCATTATGCCCAGTACATGACCTTATGGGACTT
TCCTACTTGGCAGTACATCTACGTATTAGTCATCGCTATTACCATGGTGATGCGGTTTTGGCAGTACATC
AATGGGCGTGGATAGCGGTTTGACTCACGGGGATTTCCAAGTCTCCACCCCATTGACGTCAATGGGAGTT
TGTTTTGGCACCAAAATCAACGGGACTTTCCAAAATGTCGTAACAACTCCGCCCCATTGACGCAAATGGG
CGGTAGGCGTGTACGGTGGGAGGTCTATATAAGCAGAGCTCGTTTAGTGAACCGTCAGATCGCCTGGAGA
CGCCATCCACGCTGTTTTGACCTCCATAGAAGACACCGGGACCGATCCAGCCTCCGCGGCCGGGAACGGT
GCATTGGAACGCGGATTCCCCGTGCCAAGAGTGACGTAAGTACCGCCTATAGAGTCTATAGGCCCACCCC
CTTGGCTTCGTTAGAACGCGGCTACAATTAATACATAACCTTATGTATCATACACATACGATTTAGGTGA
CACTATAGAATAACATCCACTTTGCCTTTCTCTCCACAGGTGTCCACTCCCAGGTCCAACTGCACCTCGG
TTCTATCGAAAACGCGCCTGCTAGCGCCACCATGAAGACCATCATTGCCCTGAGCTACATCTTCTGCCTG
GTGTTCGCTGCGGCCGCC
[543 nt withheld, positions 2749-3291]
GCCAGCAGCATCGTGTACAAGAAAGAGGGCGAGCAGGTTGAGTTCAGCTTCCCTCTGGCCTTCACCGTGG
AAAAGCTGACAGGATCTGGCGAGCTGTGGTGGCAGGCCGAAAGAGCCTCTAGCAGCAAGAGCTGGATCAC
CTTCGACCTGAAGAACAAAGAGGTGTCCGTCAAGAGAGTGACACAGGACCCCAAGCTGCAGATGGGCAAA
AAGCTGCCCCTGCACCTGACTCTGCCTCAGGCACTGCCTCAGTATGCCGGCTCTGGCAATCTGACCCTGG
CTCTGGAAGCCAAGACAGGCAAGCTGCACCAAGAGGTCAACCTGGTGGTCATGAGAGCCACACAGCTGCA
GAAGAATCTGACCTGCGAAGTGTGGGGCCCTACAAGCCCTAAGCTGATGCTGAGCCTGAAGCTGGAAAAC
AAAGAAGCCAAGGTTTCCAAGCGCGAGAAGGCCGTGTGGGTGCTGAATCCTGAAGCCGGCATGTGGCAGT
GTCTGCTGAGCGATTCTGGACAGGTGCTGCTGGAAAGCAACATCAAGGTGCTGCCCACCTGGTCTACCCC
TGTTCAACCTGGCGCGCCGGGCGGCGACAAGACCCACACCTGCCCCCCCTGCCCAGCTCCAGAACTGCTG
GGAGGGCCTTCCGTGTTCCTGTTCCCCCCCAAGCCCAAGGACACCCTGATGATCAGCAGGACCCCCGAGG
TGACCTGCGTGGTGGTGGCCGTGTCCCACGAGGACCCAGAGGTGAAGTTCAACTGGTACGTGGACGGCGT
GGAGGTGCACAACGCCAAGACCAAGCCCAGAGAGGAGCAGTACAACAGCACCTACAGGGTGGTGTCCGTG
CTGACCGTGCTGCACCAGGACTGGCTGAACGGCAAAGAATACAAGTGCAAAGTCTCCAACAAGGCCCTGG
CTGCCCCAATCGAAAAGACAATCAGCAAGGCCAAGGGCCAGCCACGGGAGCCCCAGGTGTACACCCTGCC
CCCCAGCCGGGAGGAGATGACCAAGAACCAGGTGTCCCTGACCTGTCTGGTGAAGGGCTTCTACCCCAGC
GATATCGCCGTGGAGTGGGAGAGCAACGGCCAGCCCGAGAACAACTACAAGACCACCCCCCCAGTGCTGG
ACAGCGACGGCAGCTTCTTCCTGTACAGCAAGCTGACCGTGGACAAGTCCAGGTGGCAGCAGGGCAACGT
GTTCAGCTGCAGCGTGATGCACGAGGCCCTGCACAACCACTACACCCAGAAGTCCCTGAGCCTGAGCCCC
GGCGGCAGCGGTCTTAATGATATTTTCGAGGCTCAGAAGATTGAGTGGCATGAACACCACCACCATCACC
ACTAAGGCCGGCCTGTAGTCACTGGCACAACGCGTTACCCGGTAAGCCAATCGGGTATACACGGTCGTCA
TACTGCAGACAGGGTTCTTCTACTTTGCAAGATAGTCTTGAGTAGTAAAATAAATAGATAGAGAAAATCA
GCCTCGACTGTGCCTTCTAGTTGCCAGCCATCTGTTGTTTGCCCCTCCCCCGTGCCTTCCTTGACCCTGG
AAGGTGCCACTCCCACTGTCCTTTCCTAATAAAATGAGGAAATTGCATCACAACACTCAACCCTATCTCG
GTCTATTCTTTTGATTTATAAGGGATTTTGCCGATTTCGGCCTATTGGTTAAAAAATGAGCTGATTTAAC
AAAAATTTAACGCGAATTAATTCTGTGGAATGTGTGTCAGTTAGGGTGTGGAAAGTCCCCAGGCTCCCCA
GCAGGCAGAAGTATGCAAAGCATGCATCTCAATTAGTCAGCAACCAGGTGTGGAAAGTCCCCAGGCTCCC
CAGCAGGCAGAAGTATGCAAAGCATGCATCTCAATTAGTCAGCAACCATAGTCCCGCCCCTAACTCCGCC
CATCCCGCCCCTAACTCCGCCCAGTTCCGCCCATTCTCCGCCCCATGGCTGACTAATTTTTTTTATTTAT
GCAGAGGCCGAGGCCGCCTCTGCCTCTGAGCTATTCCAGAAGTAGTGAGGAGGCTTTTTTGGAGGCCTAG
GCTTTTGCAAAAAGCTCCCGGGAGCTTGTATATCCATTTTCGGATCTGATCAGCACGTGTTGACAATTAA
TCATCGGCATAGTATATCGGCATAGTATAATACGACAAGGTGAGGAACTAAACCATGACCGAGTACAAGC
CCACGGTGCGCCTCGCCACCCGCGACGACGTCCCCAGGGCCGTACGCACCCTCGCCGCCGCGTTCGCCGA
CTACCCCGCCACGCGCCACACCGTCGATCCGGACCGCCACATCGAGCGGGTCACCGAGCTGCAAGAACTC
TTCCTCACGCGCGTCGGGCTCGACATCGGCAAGGTGTGGGTCGCGGACGACGGCGCCGCGGTGGCGGTCT
GGACCACGCCGGAGAGCGTCGAAGCGGGGGCGGTGTTCGCCGAGATCGGCCCGCGCATGGCCGAGTTGAG
CGGTTCCCGGCTGGCCGCGCAGCAACAGATGGAAGGCCTCCTGGCGCCGCACCGGCCCAAGGAGCCCGCG
TGGTTCCTGGCCACCGTCGGCGTCTCGCCCGACCACCAGGGCAAGGGTCTGGGCAGCGCCGTCGTGCTCC
CCGGAGTGGAGGCGGCCGAGCGCGCCGGGGTGCCCGCCTTCCTGGAGACATCCGCGCCCCGCAACCTCCC
CTTCTACGAGCGGCTCGGCTTCACCGTCACCGCCGACGTCGAGGTGCCCGAAGGACCGCGCACCTGGTGC
ATGACCCGCAAGCCCGGTGCCTGACACGTGCTACGAGATTTCGATTCCACCGCCGCCTTCTATGAAAGGT
TGGGCTTCGGAATCGTTTTCCGGGACGCCGGCTGGATGATCCTCCAGCGCGGGGATCTCATGCTGGAGTT
CTTCGCCCACCCCAACTTGTTTATTGCAGCTTATAATGGTTACAAATAAAGCAATAGCATCACAAATTTC
ACAAATAAAGCATTTTTTTCACTGCATTCTAGTTGTGGTTTGTCCAAACTCATCAATGTATCTTATCATG
TCTGTATACCGTCGACCTCTAGCTAGAGCTTGGCGTAATCATGGTCATTACCAATGCTTAATCAGTGAGG
CACCTATCTCAGCGATCTGTCTATTTCGTTCATCCATAGTTGCCTGACTCCCCGTCGTGTAGATAACTAC
GATACGGGAGGGCTTACCATCTGGCCCCAGCGCTGCGATGATACCGCGAGAACCACGCTCACCGGCTCCG
GATTTATCAGCAATAAACCAGCCAGCCGGAAGGGCCGAGCGCAGAAGTGGTCCTGCAACTTTATCCGCCT
CCATCCAGTCTATTAATTGTTGCCGGGAAGCTAGAGTAAGTAGTTCGCCAGTTAATAGTTTGCGCAACGT
TGTTGCCATCGCTACAGGCATCGTGGTGTCACGCTCGTCGTTTGGTATGGCTTCATTCAGCTCCGGTTCC
CAACGATCAAGGCGAGTTACATGATCCCCCATGTTGTGCAAAAAAGCGGTTAGCTCCTTCGGTCCTCCGA
TCGTTGTCAGAAGTAAGTTGGCCGCAGTGTTATCACTCATGGTTATGGCAGCACTGCATAATTCTCTTAC
TGTCATGCCATCCGTAAGATGCTTTTCTGTGACTGGTGAGTACTCAACCAAGTCATTCTGAGAATAGTGT
ATGCGGCGACCGAGTTGCTCTTGCCCGGCGTCAATACGGGATAATACCGCGCCACATAGCAGAACTTTAA
AAGTGCTCATCATTGGAAAACGTTCTTCGGGGCGAAAACTCTCAAGGATCTTACCGCTGTTGAGATCCAG
TTCGATGTAACCCACTCGTGCACCCAACTGATCTTCAGCATCTTTTACTTTCACCAGCGTTTCTGGGTGA
GCAAAAACAGGAAGGCAAAATGCCGCAAAAAAGGGAATAAGGGCGACACGGAAATGTTGAATACTCATAT
TCTTCCTT
