>Addgene plasmid #156808 | pD649-HAsp-CD4-Fc(DAPA)-AviTag-6xHis | depositor partial sequence | sequence record 302726 | insert (extracellular domain)
[543 nt withheld, positions 1-543]
GCCAGCAGCATCGTGTACAAGAAAGAGGGCGAGCAGGTTGAGTTCAGCTTCCCTCTGGCCTTCACCGTGG
AAAAGCTGACAGGATCTGGCGAGCTGTGGTGGCAGGCCGAAAGAGCCTCTAGCAGCAAGAGCTGGATCAC
CTTCGACCTGAAGAACAAAGAGGTGTCCGTCAAGAGAGTGACACAGGACCCCAAGCTGCAGATGGGCAAA
AAGCTGCCCCTGCACCTGACTCTGCCTCAGGCACTGCCTCAGTATGCCGGCTCTGGCAATCTGACCCTGG
CTCTGGAAGCCAAGACAGGCAAGCTGCACCAAGAGGTCAACCTGGTGGTCATGAGAGCCACACAGCTGCA
GAAGAATCTGACCTGCGAAGTGTGGGGCCCTACAAGCCCTAAGCTGATGCTGAGCCTGAAGCTGGAAAAC
AAAGAAGCCAAGGTTTCCAAGCGCGAGAAGGCCGTGTGGGTGCTGAATCCTGAAGCCGGCATGTGGCAGT
GTCTGCTGAGCGATTCTGGACAGGTGCTGCTGGAAAGCAACATCAAGGTGCTGCCCACCTGGTCTACCCC
TGTTCAACCT
